>Addgene plasmid #81393 | pDONR223_MAGEC2_p.G74V | addgene full sequence | sequence record 167870 | Addgene NGS Result
GGCAGTTCCCTACTCTCGCGTTAACGCTAGCATGGATGTTTTCCCAGTCACGACGTTGTAAAACGACGGC
CAGTCTTAAGCTCGGGCCCCAAATAATGATTTTATTTTGACTGATAGTGACCTGTTCGTTGCAACAAATT
GATGAGCAATGCTTTTTTATAATGCCAACTTTGTACAAAAAAGTTGGCACCATGCCTCCCGTTCCAGGCG
TTCCATTCCGCAACGTTGACAACGACTCCCCGACCTCAGTTGAGTTAGAAGACTGGGTAGATGCACAGCA
TCCCACAGATGAGGAAGAGGAGGAAGCCTCCTCCGCCTCTTCCACTTTGTACTTAGTATTTTCCCCCTCT
TCTTTCTCCACATCCTCTTCTCTGATTCTTGGTGGTCCTGAGGAGGAGGAGGTGCCCTCTGTTGTGATAC
CAAATCTTACCGAGAGCATTCCCAGTAGTCCTCCACAGGGTCCTCCACAGGGTCCTTCCCAGAGTCCTCT
GAGCTCCTGCTGCTCCTCTTTTTCATGGAGCTCATTCAGTGAGGAGTCCAGCAGCCAGAAAGGGGAGGAT
ACAGGCACCTGTCAGGGCCTGCCAGACAGTGAGTCCTCTTTCACATATACACTAGATGAAAAGGTGGCCG
AGTTAGTGGAGTTCCTGCTCCTCAAATACGAAGCAGAGGAGCCTGTAACAGAGGCAGAGATGCTGATGAT
TGTCATCAAGTACAAAGATTACTTTCCTGTGATACTCAAGAGAGCCCGTGAGTTCATGGAGCTTCTTTTT
GGCCTTGCCCTGATAGAAGTGGGCCCTGACCACTTCTGTGTGTTTGCAAACACAGTAGGCCTCACCGATG
AGGGTAGTGATGATGAGGGCATGCCCGAGAACAGCCTCCTGATTATTATTCTGAGTGTGATCTTCATAAA
GGGCAACTGTGCCTCTGAGGAGGTCATCTGGGAAGTGCTGAATGCAGTAGGGGTATATGCTGGGAGGGAG
CACTTCGTCTATGGGGAGCCTAGGGAGCTCCTCACTAAAGTTTGGGTGCAGGGACATTACCTGGAGTATC
GGGAGGTGCCCCACAGTTCTCCTCCATATTATGAATTCCTGTGGGGTCCAAGAGCCCATTCAGAAAGCAT
CAAGAAGAAAGTACTAGAGTTTTTAGCCAAGCTGAACAACACTGTTCCTAGTTCCTTTCCATCCTGGTAC
AAGGATGCTTTGAAAGATGTGGAAGAGAGAGTCCAGGCCACAATTGATACCGCAGATGATGCCACTGTCA
TGGCCAGTGAAAGCCTCAGTGTCATGTCCAGCAACGTCTCCTTTTCGAGTGCCCAACTTTCTTGTACAAA
GTTGGCATTATAAGAAAGCATTGCTTATCAATTTGTTGCAACGAACAGGTCACTATCAGTCAAAATAAAA
TCATTATTTGCCATCCAGCTGATATCCCCTATAGTGAGTCGTATTACATGGTCATAGCTGTTTCCTGGCA
GCTCTGGCCCGTGTCTCAAAATCTCTGATGTTACATTGCACAAGATAAAAATATATCATCATGCCTCCTC
TAGACCAGCCAGGACAGAAATGCCTCGACTTCGCTGCTACCCAAGGTTGCCGGGTGACGCACACCGTGGA
AACGGATGAAGGCACGAACCCAGTGGACATAAGCCTGTTCGGTTCGTAAGCTGTAATGCAAGTAGCGTAT
GCGCTCACGCAACTGGTCCAGAACCTTGACCGAACGCAGCGGTGGTAACGGCGCAGTGGCGGTTTTCATG
GCTTGTTATGACTGTTTTTTTGGGGTACAGTCTATGCCTCGGGCATCCAAGCAGCAAGCGCGTTACGCCG
TGGGTCGATGTTTGATGTTATGGAGCAGCAACGATGTTACGCAGCAGGGCAGTCGCCCTAAAACAAAGTT
AAACATTATGAGGGAAGCGGTGATCGCCGAAGTATCGACTCAACTATCAGAGGTAGTTGGCGTCATCGAG
CGCCATCTCGAACCGACGTTGCTGGCCGTACATTTGTACGGCTCCGCAGTGGATGGCGGCCTGAAGCCAC
ACAGTGATATTGATTTGCTGGTTACGGTGACCGTAAGGCTTGATGAAACAACGCGGCGAGCTTTGATCAA
CGACCTTTTGGAAACTTCGGCTTCCCCTGGAGAGAGCGAGATTCTCCGCGCTGTAGAAGTCACCATTGTT
GTGCACGACGACATCATTCCGTGGCGTTATCCAGCTAAGCGCGAACTGCAATTTGGAGAATGGCAGCGCA
ATGACATTCTTGCAGGTATCTTCGAGCCAGCCACGATCGACATTGATCTGGCTATCTTGCTGACAAAAGC
AAGAGAACATAGCGTTGCCTTGGTAGGTCCAGCGGCGGAGGAACTCTTTGATCCGGTTCCTGAACAGGAT
CTATTTGAGGCGCTAAATGAAACCTTAACGCTATGGAACTCGCCGCCCGACTGGGCTGGCGATGAGCGAA
ATGTAGTGCTTACGTTGTCCCGCATTTGGTACAGCGCAGTAACCGGCAAAATCGCGCCGAAGGATGTCGC
TGCCGACTGGGCAATGGAGCGCCTGCCGGCCCAGTATCAGCCCGTCATACTTGAAGCTAGACAGGCTTAT
CTTGGACAAGAAGAAGATCGCTTGGCCTCGCGCGCAGATCAGTTGGAAGAATTTGTCCACTACGTGAAAG
GCGAGATCACCAAGGTAGTCGGCAAATAACCCTCGAGCCACCCATGACCAAAATCCCTTAACGTGAGTTA
CGCGTCGTTCCACTGAGCGTCAGACCCCGTAGAAAAGATCAAAGGATCTTCTTGAGATCCTTTTTTTCTG
CGCGTAATCTGCTGCTTGCAAACAAAAAAACCACCGCTACCAGCGGTGGTTTGTTTGCCGGATCAAGAGC
TACCAACTCTTTTTCCGAAGGTAACTGGCTTCAGCAGAGCGCAGATACCAAATACTGTTCTTCTAGTGTA
GCCGTAGTTAGGCCACCACTTCAAGAACTCTGTAGCACCGCCTACATACCTCGCTCTGCTAATCCTGTTA
CCAGTGGCTGCTGCCAGTGGCGATAAGTCGTGTCTTACCGGGTTGGACTCAAGACGATAGTTACCGGATA
AGGCGCAGCGGTCGGGCTGAACGGGGGGTTCGTGCACACAGCCCAGCTTGGAGCGAACGACCTACACCGA
ACTGAGATACCTACAGCGTGAGCTATGAGAAAGCGCCACGCTTCCCGAAGGGAGAAAGGCGGACAGGTAT
CCGGTAAGCGGCAGGGTCGGAACAGGAGAGCGCACGAGGGAGCTTCCAGGGGGAAACGCCTGGTATCTTT
ATAGTCCTGTCGGGTTTCGCCACCTCTGACTTGAGCGTCGATTTTTGTGATGCTCGTCAGGGGGGCGGAG
CCTATGGAAAAACGCCAGCAACGCGGCCTTTTTACGGTTCCTGGCCTTTTGCTGGCCTTTTGCTCACATG
TTCTTTCCTGCGTTATCCCCTGATTCTGTGGATAACCGTATTACCGCCTTTGAGTGAGCTGATACCGCTC
GCCGCAGCCGAACGACCGAGCGCAGCGAGTCAGTGAGCGAGGAAGCGGAAGAGCGCCCAATACGCAAACC
GCCTCTCCCCGCGCGTTGGCCGATTCATTAATGCAGCTGGCACGACAGGTTTCCCGACTGGAAAGCGGGC
AGTGAGCGCAACGCAATTAATACGCGTACCGCTAGCCAGGAAGAGTTTGTAGAAACGCAAAAAGGCCATC
CGTCAGGATGGCCTTCTGCTTAGTTTGATGCCTGGCAGTTTATGGCGGGCGTCCTGCCCGCCACCCTCCG
GGCCGTTGCTTCACAACGTTCAAATCCGCTCCCGGCGGATTTGTCCTACTCAGGAGAGCGTTCACCGACA
AACAACAGATAAAACGAAAGGCCCAGTCTTCCGACTGAGCCTTTCGTTTTATTTGATGCCT
Features (pLannotate 1.2.2; 12 found; start..end, strand, type, name):
     38..74      -  CDS            lacZα (fragment): LacZα fragment of β-galactosidase; lacZ fragment
     91..186     +  protein_bind   attL3: mutant version of attL; recombination site for the Gateway® LR reaction LR Clonase™
    192..1307    +  CDS            MAGEC2: MAGC2_HUMAN - Also known as HCA587, MAGEE1. Experimental evidence at protein level: Swiss-Prot protein existence level 1. Proposed to enhance ubiquitin ligase activity of RING-type zinc finger-containing E3 ubiquitin-protein ligases. In vitro enhances ubiquitin ligase activity of TRIM28 and stimulates p53/TP53 ubiquitination in presence of Ubl-conjugating enzyme UBE2H leading to p53/TP53 degradation. Proposed to act through recruitment and/or stabilization of the Ubl-conjugating enzymes (E2) at the E3:substrate complex. From Homo sapiens (Human).
   1312..1410    -  protein_bind   attL2: mutant version of attL; recombination site for the Gateway® LR reaction LR Clonase™
   1428..1446    -  promoter       T7 promoter: promoter for bacteriophage T7 RNA polymerase
   1636..1659    +  promoter       Pc promoter (fragment): intI1 (promoter lies within the coding sequence); class 1 integron promoter
   1835..1891    +  CDS            GmR (fragment): gentamycin acetyltransferase; aacC1; confers resistance to gentamycin
   1898..2689    +  CDS            SmR: aminoglycoside adenylyltransferase (Murphy, 1985); aadA; confers resistance to spectinomycin and streptomycin
   2782..3370    +  rep_origin     ori: high-copy-number ColE1/pMB1/pBR322/pUC origin of replication
   3553..3645    +  CDS            lacI (fragment): lac repressor; lacI; The lac repressor binds to the lac operator to inhibit transcription in E. coli. This inhibition can be relieved by adding lactose or isopropyl-β-D-thiogalactopyranoside (IPTG).
   3700..3727    -  terminator     rrnB T2 terminator: transcription terminator T2 from the E. coli rrnB gene
   3859..3902    +  terminator     rrnB T1 terminator: Escherichia coli rrnB; transcription terminator T1 from the E. coli rrnB gene
