[The description below was written by a language model from this plasmid's Addgene catalogue record and pLannotate feature annotations shown in this document.]
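Description:
pDONR223_MAGEC2_p.G74V is a Gateway entry clone built in the Invitrogen pDONR223 backbone and carrying a variant open reading frame of human MAGEC2 (also known as CT10, HCA587 or MAGEE1). It belongs to the Target Accelerator Plasmid Collection, a set of alleles assembled for systematic functional testing of rare cancer-associated variants. The plasmid is propagated in E. coli at high copy from a ColE1/pUC-type origin and is selected with spectinomycin through the aadA (SmR) aminoglycoside adenylyltransferase gene, which sits downstream of a class 1 integron Pc promoter fragment and a short gentamicin-resistance remnant. rrnB T1 and T2 terminators lie upstream of the cloning region to insulate it from read-through transcription. Small lacZα and lacI fragments are backbone vestiges.

The MAGEC2 coding sequence, annotated at roughly 1.1 kb in the 3.9 kb sequenced record, is flanked by two attL recombination sites. The annotation software labels these attL3 and attL2. They allow the ORF to be moved by LR Clonase reaction into any compatible destination vector. The record lists two amino-acid changes, G74V, which gives the clone its name, and E373S. The clone is in the "open" configuration, with no stop codon immediately following the insert, so C-terminal fusions to tags or reporters supplied by the destination vector are possible. No promoter drives the insert in this plasmid. The only nearby promoter is a T7 promoter beyond attL2 in reverse orientation, so expression depends on transfer into an expression backbone. MAGEC2 is a MAGE family protein proposed to enhance the activity of RING-type E3 ubiquitin ligases such as TRIM28 and thereby promote p53 degradation. This clone serves as a source of the G74V allele for comparing variant and wild-type function.
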