Addgene plasmid #81393: pDONR223_MAGEC2_p.G74V
Purpose: Gateway Donor vector containing MAGEC2 , part of the Target Accelerator Plasmid Collection.
Depositing lab: Jesse Boehm & William Hahn & David Root. Depositing organization: Broad Institute. Publication: Systematic Functional Interrogation of Rare Cancer Variants Identifies Oncogenic Alleles. Kim E, Ilic N, Shrestha Y, Zou L, Kamburov A, Zhu C, Yang X, Lubonja R, Tran N, Nguyen C, Lawrence MS, Piccioni F, Bagul M, Doench JG, Chouinard CR, Wu X, Hogstrom L, Natoli T, Tamayo P, Horn H, Corsello SM, Lage K, Root DE, Subramanian A, Golub TR, Getz G, Boehm JS, Hahn WC. Cancer Discov. 2016 Jul;6(7):714-26. doi: 10.1158/2159-8290.CD-16-0160. Epub 2016 May 4. PubMed 27147599.
Backbone
  Vector backbone: pDONR223
  Backbone manufacturer: Invitrogen
  Backbone size w/o insert (bp): 2790
  Vector type: Gateway Entry vector
Growth in bacteria
  Bacterial resistance: Spectinomycin, 50 μg/mL
  Growth temperature: 37°C
  Growth strain: DH5alpha
  Copy number: High Copy
Gene/Insert
  Gene/Insert name: MAGEC2
  Species: H. sapiens (human)
  Mutation: G74V; E373S
  GenBank ID: NM_016249.3
  Entrez Gene: MAGEC2 (a.k.a. CT10, HCA587, MAGEE1)
  Promoter: None
  Cloning method: Gateway Cloning
  Sequencing primers: 5′ M13pUC-fwd; 3′ M13-Rev
Terms and licenses: Academic/Nonprofit Terms; Industry Terms: Not Available to Industry
Depositor comments: Open state: NO stop codon immediately follows insert
How to cite: pDONR223_MAGEC2_p.G74V was a gift from Jesse Boehm & William Hahn & David Root (Addgene plasmid # 81393 ; http://n2t.net/addgene:81393 ; RRID:Addgene_81393)
