>Addgene plasmid #81393 | pDONR223_MAGEC2_p.G74V | depositor partial sequence | sequence record 154712 | Insert sequence
ATGCCTCCCGTTCCAGGCGTTCCATTCCGCAACGTTGACAACGACTCCCCGACCTCAGTTGAGTTAGAAG
ACTGGGTAGATGCACAGCATCCCACAGATGAGGAAGAGGAGGAAGCCTCCTCCGCCTCTTCCACTTTGTA
CTTAGTATTTTCCCCCTCTTCTTTCTCCACATCCTCTTCTCTGATTCTTGGTGGTCCTGAGGAGGAGGAG
GTGCCCTCTGTTGTGATACCAAATCTTACCGAGAGCATTCCCAGTAGTCCTCCACAGGGTCCTCCACAGG
GTCCTTCCCAGAGTCCTCTGAGCTCCTGCTGCTCCTCTTTTTCATGGAGCTCATTCAGTGAGGAGTCCAG
CAGCCAGAAAGGGGAGGATACAGGCACCTGTCAGGGCCTGCCAGACAGTGAGTCCTCTTTCACATATACA
CTAGATGAAAAGGTGGCCGAGTTAGTGGAGTTCCTGCTCCTCAAATACGAAGCAGAGGAGCCTGTAACAG
AGGCAGAGATGCTGATGATTGTCATCAAGTACAAAGATTACTTTCCTGTGATACTCAAGAGAGCCCGTGA
GTTCATGGAGCTTCTTTTTGGCCTTGCCCTGATAGAAGTGGGCCCTGACCACTTCTGTGTGTTTGCAAAC
ACAGTAGGCCTCACCGATGAGGGTAGTGATGATGAGGGCATGCCCGAGAACAGCCTCCTGATTATTATTC
TGAGTGTGATCTTCATAAAGGGCAACTGTGCCTCTGAGGAGGTCATCTGGGAAGTGCTGAATGCAGTAGG
GGTATATGCTGGGAGGGAGCACTTCGTCTATGGGGAGCCTAGGGAGCTCCTCACTAAAGTTTGGGTGCAG
GGACATTACCTGGAGTATCGGGAGGTGCCCCACAGTTCTCCTCCATATTATGAATTCCTGTGGGGTCCAA
GAGCCCATTCAGAAAGCATCAAGAAGAAAGTACTAGAGTTTTTAGCCAAGCTGAACAACACTGTTCCTAG
TTCCTTTCCATCCTGGTACAAGGATGCTTTGAAAGATGTGGAAGAGAGAGTCCAGGCCACAATTGATACC
GCAGATGATGCCACTGTCATGGCCAGTGAAAGCCTCAGTGTCATGTCCAGCAACGTCTCCTTTTCGAG
